Addgene plasmid #216889: pST39-Mega'-deltaU
Purpose: Mega' with knockout of GvpU
Depositing lab: George Lu. Depositing organization: Rice University. Publication: Elucidating the assembly of gas vesicles by systematic protein-protein interaction analysis. Iburg M, Anderson AP, Wong VT, Anton ED, He A, Lu GJ. EMBO J. 2024 Oct;43(19):4156-4172. doi: 10.1038/s44318-024-00178-2. Epub 2024 Sep 3. PubMed 39227754.
Backbone
  Vector backbone: pST39
  Vector type: Bacterial Expression
Growth in bacteria
  Bacterial resistance: Ampicillin, 100 μg/mL
  Growth temperature: 30°C
  Growth strain: DH5alpha
  Copy number: Low Copy
Gene/Insert
  Gene/Insert name: Mega' with knockout of GvpU
  Species: Synthetic; Priestia megaterium
  Cloning method: Gibson Cloning
Terms and licenses: Academic/Nonprofit Terms; Industry Terms: Not Available to Industry
Depositor comments: Please visit https://www.biorxiv.org/content/10.1101/2023.07.23.550228v1 for bioRxiv preprint.
How to cite: pST39-Mega'-deltaU was a gift from George Lu (Addgene plasmid # 216889 ; http://n2t.net/addgene:216889 ; RRID:Addgene_216889)
