[The description below was written by a language model from this plasmid's Addgene catalogue record and pLannotate feature annotations shown in this document.]
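Description:
pST39-Mega'-deltaU is a bacterial expression plasmid of about 8.2 kb built on the pST39 backbone, carrying a gas vesicle gene cluster derived from Priestia (formerly Bacillus) megaterium, called Mega', in which the gene for GvpU has been knocked out. The insert is listed as synthetic/P. megaterium in origin and was assembled by Gibson cloning. The plasmid is maintained in E. coli through a ColE1/pMB1-type origin accompanied by the pBR322 bom region and the rop gene. Rop holds copy number down, consistent with the record's low-copy designation. Selection is by ampicillin, through a TEM-type beta-lactamase (bla) expressed from its own promoter and followed by an fd phage terminator.

The payload sits between a T7 promoter and a T7 terminator, so the cluster is presumably transcribed as one long polycistronic unit by T7 RNA polymerase in a suitable expression host. The automated annotation recognises only three open reading frames within this roughly 5.5 kb region: gvpB, the GvpA-type major structural shell protein, plus gvpS and gvpJ. The large unannotated stretches between them presumably hold the other gvp genes of the cluster, but the feature table does not identify them, and neither it nor the catalogue fields say how the GvpU knockout was made. The short fragment hits to a rice ADH 5'-UTR and a T7 gene 10B solubility tag are probably incidental sequence matches rather than designed parts.

The construct belongs to a study of gas vesicle assembly that used systematic protein-protein interaction analysis. Compared with the intact Mega' cluster, it lets researchers test what loss of GvpU does to gas vesicle formation in a heterologous bacterial host.
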