Features (pLannotate 1.2.2; 14 found; start..end, strand, type, name):
     30..121     +  promoter       AmpR promoter: bla
    122..979     +  CDS            bla: BLAT_ECOLX - Experimental evidence at protein level: Swiss-Prot protein existence level 1. TEM-type are the most prevalent beta-lactamases in enterobacteria; they hydrolyze the beta-lactam bond in susceptible beta-lactam antibiotics, thus conferring resistance to penicillins and cephalosporins. TEM-3 and TEM-4 are capable of hydrolyzing cefotaxime and ceftazidime. TEM-5 is capable of hydrolyzing ceftazidime. TEM-6 is capable of hydrolyzing ceftazidime and aztreonam. TEM-8/CAZ-2, TEM- 16/CAZ-7 and TEM-24/CAZ-6 are markedly active against ceftazidime. IRT- 4 shows resistance to beta-lactamase in
    986..1025    +  terminator     fd terminator: central terminator from bacteriophage fd (Otsuka and Kunisawa, 1982)
   1056..1644    +  rep_origin     ori: high-copy-number ColE1/pMB1/pBR322/pUC origin of replication
   1830..1969    -  misc_feature   bom: basis of mobility region from pBR322
   2071..2262    -  CDS            rop: Rop protein, which maintains plasmids at low copy number; rop
   2302..2412    +  CDS            mbeC (fragment): MBEC_ECOLX - Experimental evidence at protein level: Swiss-Prot protein existence level 1. Required for efficient mobilization of ColE1 plasmid and is thus essential to promote the specific transfer of the plasmid during conjugation. Probably functions by inducing DNA bending, helping the MbeA relaxase to melt the DNA around the nic site and cleave the phosphodiester bond. Binds specifically double-stranded DNA (dsDNA) containing the ColE1 oriT but does not recognize the inverted repeat (IR). From Escherichia coli.
   2499..2517    +  promoter       T7 promoter: promoter for bacteriophage T7 RNA polymerase
   2765..3028    +  CDS            gvpB: GVPB_BACME - Protein inferred from homology: Swiss-Prot protein existence level 3. Gas vesicles are small, hollow, gas filled protein structures that are found in several microbial planktonic microorganisms. They allow the positioning of the organism at the favorable depth for growth. GvpA type proteins form the essential core of the structure. From Bacillus megaterium.
   5549..5565    +  5'UTR          OsADH 5'-UTR (fragment): translational enhancer from the 5'-UTR of the Oryza sativa alcohol dehydrogenase gene (Sugio et al., 2008)
   6206..6490    +  CDS            gvpS: GVPS_BACME - Protein inferred from homology: Swiss-Prot protein existence level 3. Gas vesicles are small, hollow, gas filled protein structures that are found in several microbial planktonic microorganisms. They allow the positioning of the organism at the favorable depth for growth (By similarity). From Bacillus megaterium.
   6753..7052    +  CDS            gvpJ: GVPJ_BACME - Protein inferred from homology: Swiss-Prot protein existence level 3. Gas vesicles are small, hollow, gas filled protein structures that are found in several microbial planktonic microorganisms. They allow the positioning of the organism at the favorable depth for growth. This protein could be important for the shape determination of the gas vesicle. From Bacillus megaterium.
   8035..8084    +  CDS            SET1 (fragment): solubility-enhancement tag derived from T7 phage gene 10B
   8092..8139    +  terminator     T7 terminator: transcription terminator for bacteriophage T7 RNA polymerase
>Addgene plasmid #216889 | pST39-Mega'-deltaU | addgene full sequence | sequence record 445991 | Addgene NGS Result
AATGAGCGGGCTTTTTTTTAATTCCCCTATTTGTTTATTTTTCTAAATACATTCAAATATGTATCCGCTC
ATGAGACAATAACCCTGATAAATGCTTCAATAATATTGAAAAAGGAAGAGTATGAGTATTCAACATTTCC
GTGTCGCCCTTATTCCCTTTTTTGCGGCATTTTGCCTTCCTGTTTTTGCTCACCCAGAAACGCTCGTGAA
AGTAAAAGACGCAGAGGACCAATTGGGGGCACGAGTGGGATACATAGAACTGGACTTGAATAGCGGTAAA
ATCCTTGAGAGTTTTCGCCCTGAAGAGCGTTTTCCAATGATGAGCACTTTCAAAGTTCTGCTATGTGGAG
CAGTATTATCCCGTGTAGATGCGGGGCAAGAGCAACTCGGACGACGAATACACTATTCGCAGAATGACTT
GGTTGAATACTCCCCAGTGACAGAAAAGCACCTTACGGACGGAATGACGGTAAGAGAATTATGTAGTGCC
GCCATAACGATGAGTGATAACACTGCGGCGAACTTACTTCTGACAACCATCGGTGGACCGAAGGAATTAA
CCGCTTTTTTGCACAATATGGGAGACCATGTAACTCGCCTTGACCGTTGGGAACCAGAACTGAATGAAGC
CATACCAAACGACGAGCGAGACACCACAATGCCTGCGGCAATGGCAACAACATTACGCAAACTATTAACT
GGCGAACTACTTACTCTGGCTTCACGGCAACAATTAATAGACTGGCTTGAAGCGGATAAAGTTGCAGGAC
CACTACTGCGTTCGGCACTTCCTGCTGGCTGGTTTATTGCTGATAAATCTGGGGCAGGAGAGCGTGGTTC
ACGGGGTATCATTGCCGCACTTGGACCAGATGGTAAGCCTTCCCGTATCGTAGTTATCTACACGACGGGT
AGTCAGGCAACTATGGACGAACGAAATAGACAGATTGCTGAAATAGGGGCTTCACTGATTAAGCATTGGT
AAACCGATACAATTAAAGGCTCCTTTTGGAGCCTTTTTTTTTGGACGGACCGGTAGAAAAGATCAAAGGA
TCTTCTTGAGATCCTTTTTTTCTGCGCGTAATCTGCTGCTTGCAAACAAAAAAACCACCGCTACCAGCGG
TGGTTTGTTTGCCGGATCAAGAGCTACCAACTCTTTTTCCGAAGGTAACTGGCTTCAGCAGAGCGCAGAT
ACCAAATACTGTCCTTCTAGTGTAGCCGTAGTTAGGCCACCACTTCAAGAACTCTGTAGCACCGCCTACA
TACCTCGCTCTGCTAATCCTGTTACCAGTGGCTGCTGCCAGTGGCGATAAGTCGTGTCTTACCGGGTTGG
ACTCAAGACGATAGTTACCGGATAAGGCGCAGCGGTCGGGCTGAACGGGGGGTTCGTGCACACAGCCCAG
CTTGGAGCGAACGACCTACACCGAACTGAGATACCTACAGCGTGAGCTATGAGAAAGCGCCACGCTTCCC
GAAGGGAGAAAGGCGGACAGGTATCCGGTAAGCGGCAGGGTCGGAACAGGAGAGCGCACGAGGGAGCTTC
CAGGGGGAAACGCCTGGTATCTTTATAGTCCTGTCGGGTTTCGCCACCTCTGACTTGAGCGTCGATTTTT
GTGATGCTCGTCAGGGGGGCGGAGCCTATGGAAAAACGCCAGCAACGCGGCCTTTTTACGGTTCCTGGCC
TTTTGCTGGCCTTTTGCTCACATGTTCTTTCCTGCGTTATCCCCTGATTCTGTGGATAACCGTATTACCG
CCTTTGAGTGAGCTGATACCGCTCGCCGCAGCCGAACGACCGAGCGCAGCGAGTCAGTGAGCGAGGAAGC
GGAAGAGCGCCTGATGCGGTATTTTCTCCTTACGCATCTGTGCGGTATTTCACACCGCAATGGTGCACTC
TCAGTACAATCTGCTCTGATGCCGCATAGTTAAGCCAGTATACACTCCGCTATCGCTACGTGACTGGGTC
ATGGCTGCGCCCCGACACCCGCCAACACCCGCTGACGCGCCCTGACGGGCTTGTCTGCTCCCGGCATCCG
CTTACAGACAAGCTGTGACCGTCTCCGGGAGCTGCATGTGTCAGAGGTTTTCACCGTCATCACCGAAACG
CGCGAGGCAGCTGCGGTAAAGCTCATCAGCGTGGTCGTGAAGCGATTCACAGATGTCTGCCTGTTCATCC
GCGTCCAGCTCGTTGAGTTTCTCCAGAAGCGTTAATGTCTGGCTTCTGATAAAGCGGGCCATGTTAAGGG
CGGTTTTTTCCTGTTTGGTCACTGATGCCTCCGTGTAAGGGGGATTTCTGTTCATGGGGTAATGATACCG
ATGAAACGAGAGAGGATGCTCACGATACGGGTTACTGATGATGAACATGCCCGGTTACTGGAACGTTGTG
AGGGTAAACAACTGGCGGTATGGATGCGGCGGGACCAGAGAAAAATCACTCAGGGTCAATGCCAGCGCTT
CGTTAATACAGATGTAGGTGTTGGCACCATGCATCGATCCCGCGAAATTAATACGACTCACTATAGGGAG
ACCACAACGGTTTCCCTCTAGAGATAGCTTAGCGATGTGAAAGAAGCTGGAGAAAACTTTCAAGAAAAAG
TTTCTTCTTCAGACGATAAAGAGAAGTCAAAAAATAAGCGGAAAATAAAAGGCGTAAATCAGATTAAAAA
AGCAACGGATATTAAAAGCTCTACTAAGATTAAAAGTTCTAATGATATTAAATCATCTACAGATTTAAAA
ACAATGGGATCATAAGCGAAAGGAGAAATGAGATATGTCTATTCAAAAAAGTACTAATAGTTCAAGTTTA
GCAGAAGTCATTGACCGTATTTTAGATAAAGGAATTGTTATTGATGCTTTTGCAAGAGTTTCTGTTGTAG
GAATTGAAATTTTAACGATTGAAGCGCGAGTGGTTATTGCCAGTGTTGATACATGGTTACGCTATGCAGA
AGCAGTAGGGCTTCTTCGTGACGACGTAGAAGAAAACGGTCTTCCTGAACGTTCAAATTCAAGTGAAGGG
CAGCCGCGTTTTAGTATTTAATATGAAGTGGTATGGAACCTTCCTTTTTTGAGGGTGGTTCCAGCTTTTA
GATCTAACTATTGGAGGCTACTAAAAATGGAAATTAAAAAAATTATGCAAGCCGTGAACGACTTTTTCGG
TGAACACGTAGCTCCTCCTCATAAAATTACCTCGGTGGAAGCTACTGAAGATGAAGGTTGGAGAGTTATT
GTTGAAGTCATTGAAGAACGAGAATATATGAAAAAATACGCCAAAGATGAAATGCTCGGAACGTACGAGT
GCTTTGTAAATAAAGAAAAAGAAGTCATTTCATTCAAACGACTCGACGTCAGATATAGAAGCGCCATTGG
CATTGAAGCATAAACGATAAGATGGCAGGAGGAACGTAAAAATGACCGTCTTAACAGACAAAAGGAAAAA
AGGCAGTGGAGCTTTTATACAAGATGACGAGACAAAAGAGGTTCTTTCAAGAGCGCTGAGCTATTTAAAA
TCCGGCTATTCCATTCATTTTACAGGTCCTGCCGGCGGAGGCAAAACCTCTTTAGCGCGAGCGCTTGCTA
AAAAGAGAAAGCGTCCTGTAATGCTGATGCACGGGAATCACGAGCTCAACAACAAAGATTTAATTGGCGA
TTTTACGGGATACACGAGCAAAAAAGTAATCGACCAGTACGTTCGTTCTGTCTATAAAAAAGATGAACAG
GTGAGTGAAAACTGGCAGGATGGCCGATTGCTTGAAGCTGTAAAAAATGGCTATACGCTGATTTACGACG
AATTTACTCGTTCTAAGCCTGCGACGAATAATATCTTTCTATCGATATTAGAAGAAGGCGTGCTGCCGCT
GTATGGAGTAAAAATGACCGATCCTTTTGTGCGCGTGCATCCCGATTTCCGCGTCATCTTCACAAGCAAT
CCAGCTGAGTATGCCGGCGTATATGATACGCAAGATGCGCTTCTCGACAGGTTAATTACCATGTTTATTG
ATTATAAAGACATCGACAGAGAGACAGCGATTTTAACGGAGAAAACGGACGTAGAAGAAGATGAAGCGCG
CACAATTGTAACGCTCGTAGCAAACGTGCGAAACCGCTCTGGAGACGAAAACAGCAGCGGACTTAGCCTG
CGGGCTTCGCTTATGATCGCTACCCTTGCCACGCAGCAAGACATTCCTATCGATGGAAGTGACGAAGATT
TTCAAACGTTATGTATCGATATTTTGCATCATCCGCTTACCAAATGTTTGGATGAAGAAAATGCAAAAAG
CAAAGCCGAAAAAATCATTTTAGAAGAATGTAAGAATATAGACACTGAAGAAAAGTAAAGGAGCTTGAAA
ACATGAGTGAAACAAACGAAACAGGTATTTATATTTTTAGCGCCATTCAAACGGATAAAGACGAAGAATT
TGGCGCCGTGGAAGTAGAAGGAACAAAAGCTGAAACATTTTTGATTCGCTACAAAGACGCGGCTATGGTA
GCAGCTGAAGTACCGATGAAAATTTATCATCCTAATCGCCAAAATTTATTAATGCATCAAAACGCAGTAG
CAGCGATTATGGACAAGAACGATACGGTTATTCCAATCAGCTTTGGGAATGTATTCAAATCAAAAGAAGA
CGTAAAAGTTCTTTTGGAAAACCTTTATCCGCAGTTTGAAAAGCTGTTTCCAGCGATCAAAGGAAAAATT
GAAGTCGGTTTAAAAGTAATTGGGAAAAAAGAATGGCTTGAGAAAAAAGTAAACGAAAATCCTGAACTTG
AGAAAGTATCAGCATCCGTAAAAGGAAAATCAGAAGCAGCCGGTTATTATGAGCGTATTCAACTTGGAGG
AATGGCTCAAAAGATGTTTACTTCCCTGCAAAAAGAAGTCAAGACAGATGTGTTTTCTCCGCTTGAAGAA
GCAGCGGAAGCAGCAAAAGCAAATGAGCCAACGGGCGAAACGATGCTTTTAAACGCGTCTTTCTTAATTA
ACCGAGAAGATGAAGCGAAGTTTGATGAAAAAGTAAATGAAGCGCATGAAAACTGGAAAGACAAAGCCGA
TTTTCATTACAGCGGTCCTTGGCCTGCTTATAATTTTGTGAACATTCGCCTAAAAGTAGAAGAGAAATAA
CGTGCTTCACAAATTAGTAACCGCACCCATTAACCTTGTAGTGAAAATCGGCGAAAAAGTACAGGAAGAA
GCTGATAAACAGCTATATGACCTTCCGACGATTCAGCAAAAGCTCATTCAGCTTCAAATGATGTTTGAGC
TTGGTGAAATTCCAGAAGAAGCGTTTCAAGAAAAAGAAGATGAATTGTTAATGAGGTACGAAATTGCGAA
ACGCAGAGAAATTGAACAATGGGAAGAGCTAACACAAAAAAGAAATGAGGAATCCTAGATGGGAGAATTA
CTGTATTTATACGGTTTAATTCCAACAAAAGAAGCAGCAGCCATAGAGCCGTTTCCATCTTATAAGGGGT
TTGACGGAGAACATTCACTGTACCCAATTGCGTTTGATCAGGTGACGGCTGTAGTTTCTAAGCTGGATGC
TGACACCTATTCAGAAAAAGTGATTCAAGAAAAAATGGAGCAGGATATGAGCTGGCTGCAGGAAAAAGCA
TTTCATCATCACGAAACGGTAGCCGCTTTGTACGAAGAATTTACGATCATTCCATTAAAATTTTGCACCA
TTTATAAAGGTGAAGAAAGTCTGCAGGCAGCTATTGAGATTAACAAAGAAAAGATAGAGAATTCACTGAC
GCTGCTTCAAGGAAATGAAGAGTGGAATGTGAAAATTTACTGTGATGATACAGAGCTTAAAAAAGGAATC
AGCGAAACGAATGAAAGCGTGAAAGCGAAAAAACAAGAAATTAGTCACTTATCACCAGGAAGACAGTTTT
TTGAAAAGAAAAAAATAGATCAGCTGATTGAAAAAGAATTAGAGCTTCACAAAAACAAAGTGTGTGAAGA
GATACATGACAAGCTAAAAGAATTATCGCTTTATGACTCTGTTAAAAAGAATTGGAGCAAAGACGTAACT
GGCGCAGCTGAACAGATGGCGTGGAACAGCGTGTTTCTTCTCCCGTCTCTGCAGATTACTAAGTTCGTAA
ACGAAATAGAAGAGCTTCAGCAAAGGCTTGAAAATAAAGGCTGGAAGTTTGAAGTGACGGGACCATGGCC
GCCCTATCATTTCTCGAGCTTTGCGTAAAGTGAGGAATTAACATTATGTCTCTTAAACAATCCATGGAGA
ATAAAGATATTGCTCTTATTGATATTTTAGATGTCATTTTAGATAAAGGAGTCGCCATTAAAGGAGACTT
AATCATTTCCATAGCTGGCGTCGATTTAGTGTATTTGGATTTGCGGGTGCTTATTTCTTCGGTTGAAACG
CTTGTGCAAGCAAAAGAAGGAAATCACAAACCAATCACTTCTGAACAATTTGATAAACAAAAGGAGGAAT
TAATGGATGCAACCGGTCAGCCAAGCAAATGGACGAATCCACTTGGATCCTGATCAAGCTGAACAAGGCT
TAGCGCAGCTTGTGATGACAGTTATTGAGCTATTGAGGCAAATCGTTGAACGTCATGCCATGAGGCGGGT
GGAGGGTGGAACGTTGACGGACGAACAAATTGAAAACTTAGGAATTGCACTAATGAACTTAGAAGAAAAA
ATGGACGAGTTGAAAGAGGTGTTCGGTCTGGATGCAGAAGATTTAAATATTGATCTTGGACCGCTAGGCA
GCCTGCTTTAAGCGGTCAGTAGGAGGAACAGTATGGCAGTCGAACATAATATGCAGTCAAGTACGATTGT
AGATGTGCTCGAAAAGATTTTGGATAAAGGAGTCGTTATAGCGGGGGACATCACCGTAGGAATTGCAGAT
GTCGAGCTATTAACGATAAAGATCCGCTTGATTGTGGCTTCGGTTGATAAGGCAAAAGAAATCGGCATGG
ACTGGTGGGAAAATGATCCGTATCTCAGTTCAAAAGGAGCCAATAACAAAGCGCTCGAAGAAGAAAATAA
AATGCTGCATGAGCGGTTAAAAACGCTTGAAGAAAAAATAGAAACGAAACGTTAAAAACTGTACGCTACT
TAAAAAATGGAGGGATTTACAATGGCAACTGAAACAAAATTAGATAACACACAGGCAGAAAACAAGGAAA
ATAAAAATGCGGAAAACGGTTCAAAAGAAAAGAACGGTTCAAAAGCAAGCAAAACAACAAGCAGCGGGCC
AATCAAACGAGCGGTAGCAGGAGGCATCATCGGTGCAACGATTGGATATGTATCGACTCCTGAAAATCGA
AAAAGTCTCCTTGACCGCATTGATACAGACGAATTAAAAAGCAAAGCATCTGATTTAGGAACAAAGGTAA
AAGAAAAATCAAAAAGCAGCGTGGCCAGCCTGAAAACATCTGCGGGAAGCTTGTTTAAAAAAGATAAAGA
TAAATCAAAAGATGATGAAGAAAACGTAAATTCTTCTAGTAGCGAAACAGAAGACGATAACGTTCAAGAG
TACGACGAGTTAAAAGAAGAAAATCAAACTCTTCAAGATCGCTTATCACAGCTTGAAGAAAAAATGAACA
TGCTTGTTGAGCTTAGCCTCAATAAAAATCAAGACGAAGAAGCGGAAGATACAGATTCCGACGAAGAAGA
GAACGATGAGAACGATGAAAACGATGAAAACGAGCAGGACGATGAAAACGAAGAAGAAACATCTAAGCCA
CGTAAAAAGGATAAAAAAGAAGCTGAGGAAGAAGAAAGTGAAAGTGACGAAGACAGCGAGGAAGAAGAGG
AAGATTCTCGCTCAAACAAAAAAAATAAAAAAGTAAAAACAGAAGAAGAAGACGAAGATGAAAGCGAAGA
AGAAAAAAAGGAAGCGAAACCAAAAAAGTCAACAGCTAAAAAATCAAAAAATACAAAAGCAAAGAAAAAC
ACGGACGAAGAAGATGATGAAGCAACATCTCTTTCTAGTGAAGACGATACAACAGCCTAAGACGTCGTCA
CATTTGCTTCTGCTTGCTGCAGTCCGGATTCGCGAACGCGTCTCGAGAGATCCGGCTGCTAACAAAGCCC
GAAAGGAAGCTGAGTTGGCTGCTGCCACCGCTGAGCAATAACTAGCATAACCCCTTGGGGCCTCTAAACG
GGTCTTGAGGGGTTTTTTGCTGAAAGGAGGAACTATATCCGACTAGTAGCCCGCCT
